>Addgene plasmid #218297 | pMV-Tc1-2_ST w/o spacer | addgene full sequence | sequence record 444747 | Addgene NGS Result
AAAAATAAACAAATAGGGGTTCCGCGCACATTTCCCCGAAAAGTGCCACCTGACGTCTAAGAAACCATTA
TTATCATGACATTAACCTATAAAAATAGGCGTATCACGAGGCCCTTTCGTTGTAAAACGACGGCCAGTCG
AACCACGCAATGCGTCTCGATCCGCAGTGTCTTGCGTCTCTCAATTGTACAGGTGCATCTCAATAAATTA
GAATGTCGTGGAAAAGTTCATTTATTTCAGTAATTCAACTCAAATTGTGAAACTCGTGTATTAAATAAAT
TCAATGCACACAGACTGAAGTAGTTTAAGTCTTTGGTTCTTTTAATTGTGATGATTTTGGCTCACATTTA
ACAAAAACCCACCAATTCACTATCTCAACAAATTAGAATATGGTGACATGCCAATCAGCTAGCAATTCTA
CCGGGTAGGGGAGGCGCTTTTCCCAAGGCAGTCTGGAGCATGCGCTTTAGCAGCCCCGCTGGGCACTTGG
CGCTACACAAGTGGCCTCTGGCCTCGCACACATTCCACATCCACCGGTAGGCGCCAACCGGCTCCGTTCT
TTGGTGGCCCCTTCGCGCCACCTTCTACTCCTCCCCTAGTCAGGAAGTTCCCCCCCGCCCCGCAGCTCGC
GTCGTGCAGGACGTGACAAATGGAAGTAGCACGTCTCACTAGTCTCGTGCAGATGGACAGCACCGCTGAG
CAATGGAAGCGGGTAGGCCTTTGGGGCAGCGGCCAATAGCAGCTTTGCTCCTTCGCTTTCTGGGCTCAGA
GGCTGGGAAGGGGTGGGTCCGGGGGCGGGCTCAGGGGCGGGCTCAGGGGCGGGGCGGGCGCCCGAAGGTC
CTCCGGAGGCCCGGCATTCTGCACGCTTCAAAAGCGCACGTCTGCCGCGCTGTTCTCCTCTTCCTCATCT
CCGGGCCTTTCGACCTGCAGCCAACGCCACCATGGGGACCGAGTACAAGCCCACGGTGCGCCTCGCCACC
CGCGACGACGTCCCCCGGGCCGTACGCACCCTCGCCGCCGCGTTCGCCGACTACCCCGCCACGCGCCACA
CCGTCGACCCGGACCGCCACATCGAGCGGGTCACCGAGCTGCAAGAACTCTTCCTCACGCGCGTCGGGCT
CGACATCGGCAAGGTGTGGGTCGCGGACGACGGCGCCGCGGTGGCGGTCTGGACCACGCCGGAGAGCGTC
GAAGCGGGGGCGGTGTTCGCCGAGATCGGCCCGCGCATGGCCGAGTTGAGCGGTTCCCGGCTGGCCGCGC
AGCAACAGATGGAAGGCCTCCTGGCGCCGCACCGGCCCAAGGAGCCCGCGTGGTTCCTGGCCACCGTCGG
CGTCTCGCCCGACCACCAGGGCAAGGGTCTGGGCAGCGCCGTCGTGCTCCCCGGAGTGGAGGCGGCCGAG
CGCGCCGGGGTGCCCGCCTTCCTGGAGACCTCCGCGCCCCGCAACCTCCCCTTCTACGAGCGGCTCGGCT
TCACCGTCACCGCCGACGTCGAGGTGCCCGAAGGACCGCGCACCTGGTGCATGACCCGCAAGCCCGGTGC
CATCGATGCCACTAACTTCTCCCTGTTGAAACAAGCAGGGGATGTCGAAGAGAATCCCGGGCCAATGGTG
AGCAAGGGCGAGGAGCTGTTCACCGGGGTGGTGCCCATCCTGGTCGAGCTGGACGGCGACGTAAACGGCC
ACAAGTTCAGCGTGTCCGGCGAGGGCGAGGGCGATGCCACCTACGGCAAGCTGACCCTGAAGTTCATCTG
CACCACCGGCAAGCTGCCCGTGCCCTGGCCCACCCTCGTGACCACCCTGACCTACGGCGTGCAGTGCTTC
AGCCGCTACCCCGACCACATGAAGCAGCACGACTTCTTCAAGTCCGCCATGCCCGAAGGCTACGTCCAGG
AGCGCACCATCTTCTTCAAGGACGACGGCAACTACAAGACCCGCGCCGAGGTGAAGTTCGAGGGCGACAC
CCTGGTGAACCGCATCGAGCTGAAGGGCATCGACTTCAAGGAGGACGGCAACATCCTGGGGCACAAGCTG
GAGTACAACTACAACAGCCACAACGTCTATATCATGGCCGACAAGCAGAAGAACGGCATCAAGGTGAACT
TCAAGATCCGCCACAACATCGAGGACGGCAGCGTGCAGCTCGCCGACCACTACCAGCAGAACACCCCCAT
CGGCGACGGCCCCGTGCTGCTGCCCGACAACCACTACCTGAGCACCCAGTCCGCCCTGAGCAAAGACCCC
AACGAGAAGCGCGATCACATGGTCCTGCTGGAGTTCGTGACCGCCGCCGGGATCACTCTCGGCATGGACG
AGCTGTACAAGTAATTAATTAAGCTCGCTGATCAGCCTCGACTGTGCCTTCTAGTTGCCAGCCATCTGTT
GTTTGCCCCTCCCCCGTGCCTTCCTTGACCCTGGAAGGTGCCACTCCCACTGTCCTTTCCTAATAAAATG
AGGAAATTGCATCGCATTGTCTGAGTAGGTGTCATTCTATTCTGGGGGGTGGGGTGGGGCAGGACAGCAA
GGGGGAGGATTGGGAAGACAATAGCAGGCATGCTGGGGATGCGGTGGGCTCTATGGCTTCTGAGGCGCGC
CTTATTGGTCTTATGAAGTATTCTAATTTGTTGAGATAGTGAATTGGTGGGTTTTTGTTAAATGTGAGCC
AAAATCATCACAATTAAAAGAACCAAAGACTTAAACTACTTCAGTCTGTGTGCATTGAATTTATTTAATA
CACGAGTTTCACAATTTGAGTTGAATTACTGAAATAAATGAACTTTTCCACGACATTCTAATTTATTGAG
ATGCACCTGTAGGGCCCAGAGACGGAGTCACTGCCAACCGAGACGGTCATAGCTGTTTCCTGTGTGCCGC
TTCCTCGCTCACTGACTCGCTGCGCTCGGTCGTTCGGCTGCGGCGAGCGGTATCAGCTCACTCAAAGGCG
GTAATACGGTTACCCACAGAATCAGGGGATAACGCAGGAAAGAACATGTGAGCAAAAGGCCAGCAAAAGG
CCAGGAACCGTAAAAAGGCCGCGTTGCTGGCGTTTTTCCATAGGCTCCGCCCCCCTGACGAGCATCACAA
AAATCGACGCTCAAGTCAGAGGTGGCGAAACCCGACAGGACTATAAAGATACCAGGCGTTTCCCCCTGGA
AGCTCCCTCGTGCGCTCTCCTGTTCCGACCCTGCCGCTTACCGGATACCTGTCCGCCTTTCTCCCTTCGG
GAAGCGTGGCGCTTTCTCATAGCTCACGCTGTAGGTATCTCAGTTCGGTGTAGGTCGTTCGCTCCAAGCT
GGGCTGTGTGCACGAACCCCCCGTTCAGCCCGACCGCTGCGCCTTATCCGGTAACTATCGTCTTGAGTCC
AACCCGGTAAGACACGACTTATCGCCACTGGCAGCAGCCACTGGTAACAGGATTAGCAGAGCGAGGTATG
TAGGCGGTGCTACAGAGTTCTTGAAGTGGTGGCCTAACTACGGCTACACTAGAAGAACAGTATTTGGTAT
CTGCGCTCTGCTGAAGCCAGTTACCTTCGGAAAAAGAGTTGGTAGCTCTTGATCCGGCAAACAAACCACC
GCTGGTAGCGGTGGTTTTTTTGTTTGCAAGCAGCAGATTACGCGCAGAAAAAAAGGATCTCAAGAAGATC
CTTTGATCTTTTCTACGGGGTCTGACGCTCAGTGGAACGAAAACTCACGTTAAGGGATTTTGGTCATGAG
ATTATCAAAAAGGATCTTCACCTAGATCCTTTTAAATTAAAAATGAAGTTTTAAATCAATCTAAAGTATA
TATGAGTAAACTTGGTCTGACAGTTACCAATGCTTAATCAGTGAGGCACCTATCTCAGCGATCTGTCTCT
TTCGTTCATCCATAGTTGCCTGACTCCCCGTCGTGTAGATAACTACGATACGGGAGGGCTTACCATCTGG
CCCCAGTGCTGCAATAATACCGCGGGACCCACGCTCACCGGCTCCAGATTTATCAGCAATAAACCAGCCA
GCCGGAAGGGCCGAGCGCAGAAGTGGTCCTGCAACTTTATCCGCCTCCATCCAGTCTATTAATTGTTGCC
GGGAAGCTAGAGTAAGTAGTTCGCCAGTTAATAGTTTGCGCAACGTTGTTGCCATCGCTACAGGCATCGT
GGTATCACGCTCGTCGTTTGGTATGGCTTCATTCAGCTCCGGTTCCCAACGATCAAGGCGAGTTACATGA
TCCCCCATGTTGCGCAAAAAAGCGGTTAGCTCCTTCGGTCCTCCGATCGTTGTCAGAAGTAAGTTGGCCG
CCGTGTTATCACTCATGGTTATGGCAGCACTACATAATTCTCTTACTGTCATGCCATCCGTAAGATGCTT
TTCTGTGACTGGTGAGTACTCAACCAAGTCATTCTGAGAATAGTGTATGCGGCGACCGAGTTGCTCTTGC
CCGGCGTCAATACGGGATAATACCGCGCCACATAGCAGAACTTTAAAAGTGCTCATCATTGGAAAACGTT
CTTCGGGGCGAAAACTCTCAAGGATCTTACCGCTGTTGAGATCCAGTTCGATGTAACCCACTCGTGCACC
CAACTGATCTTCAGCATCTTTTACTTTCACCAGCGTTTCTGGGTGAGCAAAAACAGGAAGGCAAAATGCC
GCAAAAAAGGGAATAAGGGCGACACGGAAATGTTGAATACTCATACTCTTCCTTTTTCAATATTATTGAA
GCATTTATCAGGGTTATTGTCTCATGAGCGGATACATATTTGAATGTATTTAG
Features (pLannotate 1.2.2; 8 found; start..end, strand, type, name):
    118..138     -  CDS            lacZα (fragment): LacZα fragment of β-galactosidase; lacZ fragment
    423..922     +  promoter       PGK promoter: mouse phosphoglycerate kinase 1 promoter
    947..1541    +  CDS            PuroR (fragment): puromycin N-acetyltransferase; pac from Streptomyces alboniger; confers resistance to puromycin
   1605..2324    +  CDS            EGFP: the original enhanced GFP (Yang et al., 1996) mammalian codon-optimized
   2352..2576    +  polyA_signal   bGH poly(A) signal: bovine growth hormone polyadenylation signal
   3045..3633    -  rep_origin     ori: high-copy-number ColE1/pMB1/pBR322/pUC origin of replication
   3804..4664    -  CDS            AmpR: β-lactamase; bla; confers resistance to ampicillin, carbenicillin, and related antibiotics
   4665..26      -  promoter       AmpR promoter (across the origin): bla
