[The description below was written by a language model from this plasmid's Addgene catalogue record and pLannotate feature annotations shown in this document.]
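Description:
pMV-Tc1-2_ST w/o spacer is a transposon donor plasmid built on the pMV backbone and catalogued as a mammalian expression vector. It is one of a set of constructs made for a heterologous survey of DNA transposons in human cells. The plasmid is about 4.7 kb and is propagated in E. coli through a high-copy ColE1/pUC-type origin, with ampicillin selection from a β-lactamase gene driven by its native promoter. A short lacZα remnant is also detected, probably left over from the cloning vector.

The recorded insert is the pair of synthetic terminal inverted repeats (TIRs) of the Tc1-2_ST transposon, a Tc1/mariner-type element to judge by its name. The automated annotation does not pick up the TIRs themselves, so their exact positions are not shown in the feature table. They presumably flank the mammalian cargo cassette, which consists of a mouse PGK promoter, a puromycin N-acetyltransferase coding sequence (annotated as a fragment), EGFP, and a bovine growth hormone polyadenylation signal. PuroR and EGFP lie in the same orientation under a single promoter with only a short gap between them, which suggests a linked or co-expressed selection and reporter unit, although no linker element is annotated.

No transposase is encoded here, so the donor would be paired with a separate source of the matching transposase. That enzyme recognises the TIRs, excises the cargo and integrates it into the host genome, and stable integration can then be scored by puromycin resistance or persistent EGFP fluorescence. The "w/o spacer" designation marks this as the variant lacking a spacer sequence, but the record does not say what that spacer is or where it sits in the counterpart construct.
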