Addgene plasmid #218297: pMV-Tc1-2_ST w/o spacer
Purpose: Donor plasmid of Tc1-2_ST Transposon without spacer
Depositing lab: Haoyi Wang. Depositing organization: Institute of Zoology, Chinese Academy of Sciences. Publication: Heterologous survey of 130 DNA transposons in human cells highlights their functional divergence and expands the genome engineering toolbox. Zhang T, Tan S, Tang N, Li Y, Zhang C, Sun J, Guo Y, Gao H, Cai Y, Sun W, Wang C, Fu L, Ma H, Wu Y, Hu X, Zhang X, Gee P, Yan W, Zhao Y, Chen Q, Guo B, Wang H, Zhang YE. Cell. 2024 Jul 11;187(14):3741-3760.e30. doi: 10.1016/j.cell.2024.05.007. Epub 2024 Jun 5. PubMed 38843831.
Backbone
  Vector backbone: pMV
  Vector type: Mammalian Expression
Growth in bacteria
  Bacterial resistance: Ampicillin, 100 μg/mL
  Growth temperature: 37°C
  Growth strain: DH5alpha
  Copy number: High Copy
Gene/Insert
  Gene/Insert name: TIRs of Tc1-2_ST Transposon
  Species: Synthetic
  Cloning method: Restriction Enzyme; 5′ cloning site Unknown (unknown if destroyed); 3′ cloning site Unknown (unknown if destroyed)
Terms and licenses: Academic/Nonprofit Terms; Industry Terms: Not Available to Industry
How to cite: pMV-Tc1-2_ST w/o spacer was a gift from Haoyi Wang (Addgene plasmid # 218297 ; http://n2t.net/addgene:218297 ; RRID:Addgene_218297)
